>Addgene plasmid #226604 | FUS LC 4S->A#2 | addgene full sequence | sequence record 450205 | Addgene NGS Result
[3 nt withheld, positions 1-3]
A
[49 nt withheld, positions 5-53]
CCTTTGACGTTGGAGTCCACGTTCTTT
[37 nt withheld, positions 81-117]
ACCCTATCTCGGTCTATTCTTTTGATTTATAAGGGATTTTGCCGATTTCGGCCTATTGGTTAAAAAATGA
GCTGATTTAACAAAAATTTAACGCGAATTTTAACAAAATATTAACGCTTACAATTTAGGTGGCACTTTTC
GGGGAAATGTGCGCGGAACCCCTATTTGTTTATTTTTCTAAATACATTCAAATATGTATCCGCTCATGAA
TTAATTCTTAGAAAAACTCATCGAGCATCAAATGAAACTGCAATTTATTCATATCAGGATTATCAATACC
ATATTTTTGAAAAAGCCGTTTCTGTAATGAAGGAGAAAACTCACCGAGGCAGTTCCATAGGATGGCAAGA
TCCTGGTATCGGTCTGCGATTCCGACTCGTCCAACATCAATACAACCTATTAATTTCCCCTCGTCAAAAA
TAAGGTTATCAAGTGAGAAATCACCATGAGTGACGACTGAATCCGGTGAGAATGGCAAAAGTTTATGCAT
TTCTTTCCAGACTTGTTCAACAGGCCAGCCATTACGCTCGTCATCAAAATCACTCGCATCAACCAAACCG
TTATTCATTCGTGATTGCGCCTGAGCGAGACGAAATACGCGATCGCTGTTAAAAGGACAATTACAAACAG
GAATCGAATGCAACCGGCGCAGGAACACTGCCAGCGCATCAACAATATTTTCACCTGAATCAGGATATTC
TTCTAATACCTGGAATGCTGTTTTCCCGGGGATCGCAGTGGTGAGTAACCATGCATCATCAGGAGTACGG
ATAAAATGCTTGATGGTCGGAAGAGGCATAAATTCCGTCAGCCAGTTTAGTCTGACCATCTCATCTGTAA
CATCATTGGCAACGCTACCTTTGCCATGTTTCAGAAACAACTCTGGCGCATCGGGCTTCCCATACAATCG
ATAGATTGTCGCACCTGATTGCCCGACATTATCGCGAGCCCATTTATACCCATATAAATCAGCATCCATG
TTGGAATTTAATCGCGGCCTAGAGCAAGACGTTTCCCGTTGAATATGGCTCATAACACCCCTTGTATTAC
TGTTTATGTAAGCAGACAGTTTTATTGTTCATGACCAAAATCCCTTAACGTGAGTTTTCGTTCCACTGAG
CGTCAGACCCCGTAGAAAAGATCAAAGGATCTTCTTGAGATCCTTTTTTTCTGCGCGTAATCTGCTGCTT
GCAAACAAAAAAACCACCGCTACCAGCGGTGGTTTGTTTGCCGGATCAAGAGCTACCAACTCTTTTTCCG
AAGGTAACTGGCTTCAGCAGAGCGCAGATACCAAATACTGTCCTTCTAGTGTAGCCGTAGTTAGGCCACC
ACTTCAAGAACTCTGTAGCACCGCCTACATACCTCGCTCTGCTAATCCTGTTACCAGTGGCTGCTGCCAG
TGGCGATAAGTCGTGTCTTACCGGGTTGGACTCAAGACGATAGTTACCGGATAAGGCGCAGCGGTCGGGC
TGAACGGGGGGTTCGTGCACACAGCCCAGCTTGGAGCGAACGACCTACACCGAACTGAGATACCTACAGC
GTGAGCTATGAGAAAGCGCCACGCTTCCCGAAGGGAGAAAGGCGGACAGGTATCCGGTAAGCGGCAGGGT
CGGAACAGGAGAGCGCACGAGGGAGCTTCCAGGGGGAAACGCCTGGTATCTTTATAGTCCTGTCGGGTTT
CGCCACCTCTGACTTGAGCGTCGATTTTTGTGATGCTCGTCAGGGGGGCGGAGCCTATGGAAAAACGCCA
GCAACGCGGCCTTTTTACGGTTCCTGGCCTTTTGCTGGCCTTTTGCTCACATGTTCTTTCCTGCGTTATC
CCCTGATTCTGTGGATAACCGTATTACCGCCTTTGAGTGAGCTGATACCGCTCGCCGCAGCCGAACGACC
GAGCGCAGCGAGTCAGTGAGCGAGGAAGCGGAAGAGCGCCTGATGCGGTATTTTCTCCTTACGCATCTGT
GCGGTATTTCACACCGCAATGGTGCACTCTCAGTACAATCTGCTCTGATGCCGCATAGTTAAGCCAGTAT
ACACTCCGCTATCGCTACGTGACTGGGTCATGGCTGCGCCCCGACACCCGCCAACACCCGCTGACGCGCC
CTGACGGGCTTGTCTGCTCCCGGCATCCGCTTACAGACAAGCTGTGACCGTCTCCGGGAGCTGCATGTGT
CAGAGGTTTTCACCGTCATCACCGAAACGCGCGAGGCAGCTGCGGTAAAGCTCATCAGCGTGGTCGTGAA
GCGATTCACAGATGTCTGCCTGTTCATCCGCGTCCAGCTCGTTGAGTTTCTCCAGAAGCGTTAATGTCTG
GCTTCTGATAAAGCGGGCCATGTTAAGGGCGGTTTTTTCCTGTTTGGTCACTGATGCCTCCGTGTAAGGG
GGATTTCTGTTCATGGGGGTAATGATACCGATGAAACGAGAGAGGATGCTCACGATACGGGTTACTGATG
ATGAACATGCCCGGTTACTGGAACGTTGTGAGGGTAAACAACTGGCGGTATGGATGCGGCGGGACCAGAG
AAAAATCACTCAGGGTCAATGCCAGCGCTTCGTTAATACAGATGTAGGTGTTCCACAGGGTAGCCAGCAG
CATCCTGCGATGCAGATCCGGAACATAATGGTGCAGGGCGCTGACTTCCGCGTTTCCAGACTTTACGAAA
CACGGAAACCGAAGACCATTCATGTTGTTGCTCAGGTCGCAGACGTTTTGCAGCAGCAGTCGCTTCACGT
TCGCTCGCGTATCGGTGATTCATTCTGCTAACCAGTAAGGCAACCCCGCCAGCCTAGCCGGGTCCTCAAC
GACAGGAGCACGATCATGCGCACCCGTGGGGCCGCCATGCCGGCGATAATGGCCTGCTTCTCGCCGAAAC
GTTTGGTGGCGGGACCAGTGACGAAGGCTTGAGCGAGGGCGTGCAAGATTCCGAATACCGCAAGCGACAG
GCCGATCATCGTCGCGCTCCAGCGAAAGCGGTCCTCGCCGAAAATGACCCAGAGCGCTGCCGGCACCTGT
CCTACGAGTTGCATGATAAAGAAGACAGTCATAAGTGCGGCGACGATAGTCATGCCCCGCGCCCACCGGA
AGGAGCTGACTGGGTTGAAGGCTCTCAAGGGCATCGGTCGAGATCCCGGTGCCTAATGAGTGAGCTAACT
TACATTAATTGCGTTGCGCTCACTGCCCGCTTTCCAGTCGGGAAACCTGTCGTGCCAGCTGCATTAATGA
ATCGGCCAACGCGCGGGGAGAGGCGGTTTGCGTATTGGGCGCCAGGGTGGTTTTTCTTTTCACCAGTGAG
ACGGGCAACAGCTGATTGCCCTTCACCGCCTGGCCCTGAGAGAGTTGCAGCAAGCGGTCCACGCTGGTTT
GCCCCAGCAGGCGAAAATCCTGTTTGATGGTGGTTAACGGCGGGATATAACATGAGCTGTCTTCGGTATC
GTCGTATCCCACTACCGAGATATCCGCACCAACGCGCAGCCCGGACTCGGTAATGGCGCGCATTGCGCCC
AGCGCCATCTGATCGTTGGCAACCAGCATCGCAGTGGGAACGATGCCCTCATTCAGCATTTGCATGGTTT
GTTGAAAACCGGACATGGCACTCCAGTCGCCTTCCCGTTCCGCTATCGGCTGAATTTGATTGCGAGTGAG
ATATTTATGCCAGCCAGCCAGACGCAGACGCGCCGAGACAGAACTTAATGGGCCCGCTAACAGCGCGATT
TGCTGGTGACCCAATGCGACCAGATGCTCCACGCCCAGTCGCGTACCGTCTTCATGGGAGAAAATAATAC
TGTTGATGGGTGTCTGGTCAGAGACATCAAGAAATAACGCCGGAACATTAGTGCAGGCAGCTTCCACAGC
AATGGCATCCTGGTCATCCAGCGGATAGTTAATGATCAGCCCACTGACGCGTTGCGCGAGAAGATTGTGC
ACCGCCGCTTTACAGGCTTCGACGCCGCTTCGTTCTACCATCGACACCACCACGCTGGCACCCAGTTGAT
CGGCGCGAGATTTAATCGCCGCGACAATTTGCGACGGCGCGTGCAGGGCCAGACTGGAGGTGGCAACGCC
AATCAGCAACGACTGTTTGCCCGCCAGTTGTTGTGCCACGCGGTTGGGAATGTAATTCAGCTCCGCCATC
GCCGCTTCCACTTTTTCCCGCGTTTTCGCAGAAACGTGGCTGGCCTGGTTCACCACGCGGGAAACGGTCT
GATAAGAGACACCGGCATACTCTGCGACATCGTATAACGTTACTGGTTTCACATTCACCACCCTGAATTG
ACTCTCTTCCGGGCGCTATCATGCCATACCGCGAAAGGTTTTGCGCCATTCGATGGTGTCCGGGATCTCG
ACGCTCTCCCTTATGCGACTCCTGCATTAGGAAGCAGCCCAGTAGTAGGTTGAGGCCGTTGAGCACCGCC
GCCGCAAGGAATGGTGCATGCAAGGAGATGGCGCCCAACAGTCCCCCGGCCACGGGGCCTGCCACCATAC
CCACGCCGAAACAAGCGCTCATGAGCCCGAAGTGGCGAGCCCGATCTTCCCCATCGGTGATGTCGGCGAT
ATAGGCGCCAGCAACCGCACCTGTGGCGCCGGTGATGCCGGCCACGATGCGTCCGGCGTAGAGGATCGAG
ATCTCGATCCCGCGAAATTAATACGACTCACTATAGGGGAATTGTGAGCGGATAACAATTCCCCTCTAGA
AATAATTTTGTTTAACTTTAAGAAGGAGATATACCATGGGCTCTGATAAAATTCATCATCATCATCATCA
CGAAAATCTTTATTTTCAAGGTATGGCGAGCAACGACTACACCCAGCAAGCGACCCAGAGCTACGGTGCG
TATCCGACCCAGCCGGGTCAAGGCTACAGCCAGCAAAGCAGCCAGCCGTATGGTCAGCAAAGCTACAGCG
GCTATAGCCAGAGCACCGATACCAGCGGTTACGGCCAGAGCAGCTACAGCAGCTATGGCCAGAGCCAAAA
CACCGGTTATGGTACCCAAGCGACCCCGCAAGGTTATGGTAGCACCGGTGGCTATGGTAGCGCGCAGAGC
AGCCAAGCGAGCTACGGCCAGCAAGCGAGCTATCCGGGTTATGGTCAACAGCCGGCGCCGAGCAGCACCA
GCGGTAGCTACGGTAGCAGCAGCCAGAGCAGCAGCTACGGTCAGCCGCAAAGCGGCAGCTACAGCCAGCA
ACCGAGCTATGGTGGCCAGCAACAGAGCTACGGTCAACAGCAAAGCTATAACCCGCCGCAGGGTTACGGC
CAGCAAAACCAATATAACAGCTGACTCGAGCACCACCACCACCACCACTGAGATCCGGCTGCTAACAAAG
CCCGAAAGGAAGCTGAGTTGGCTGCTGCCACCGCTGAGCAATAACTAGCATAACCCCTTGGGGCCTCTAA
ACGGGTCTTGAGGGGTTTTTTGCTGAAAGGAGGAACTATATCCGGATTGGCGAATGGG
[124 nt withheld, positions 5566-5689]
C
[88 nt withheld, positions 5691-5778]
Features (pLannotate 1.2.2; 20 found; start..end, strand, type, name):
    269..326     +  promoter       AmpR promoter (fragment): bla
    335..1150    -  CDS            KanR: aminoglycoside phosphotransferase; aph(3')-Ia; confers resistance to kanamycin in bacteria or G418 (Geneticin®) in eukaryotes
   1272..1860    +  rep_origin     ori: high-copy-number ColE1/pMB1/pBR322/pUC origin of replication
   2046..2185    -  misc_feature   bom: basis of mobility region from pBR322
   2287..2478    -  CDS            rop: Rop protein, which maintains plasmids at low copy number; rop
   2495..2875    +  CDS            YPB1_ECOLX: Protein predicted: Swiss-Prot protein existence level 4. From Escherichia coli.
   2947..3238    -  CDS            TcR (fragment): tetracycline efflux protein; tet; confers resistance to tetracycline
   3253..3274    -  protein_bind   CAP binding site: CAP binding activates transcription in the presence of cAMP. E. coli catabolite activator protein
   3287..4369    -  CDS            lacI: lac repressor; lacI; The lac repressor binds to the lac operator to inhibit transcription in E. coli. This inhibition can be relieved by adding lactose or isopropyl-β-D-thiogalactopyranoside (IPTG).
   4370..4447    -  promoter       lacI promoter: lacI
   4455..4734    -  CDS            TcR (fragment): tetracycline efflux protein; tet; confers resistance to tetracycline
   4756..4774    +  promoter       T7 promoter: promoter for bacteriophage T7 RNA polymerase
   4775..4799    +  protein_bind   lac operator: The lac repressor binds to the lac operator to inhibit transcription in E. coli. This inhibition can be relieved by adding lactose or isopropyl-β-D-thiogalactopyranoside (IPTG). lac repressor encoded by lacI
   4814..4836    +  RBS            RBS: efficient ribosome binding site from bacteriophage T7 gene 10 (Olins and Rangwala, 1989)
   4861..4877    +  CDS            capTEV™ (fragment): composite tag for in vivo biotinylation, TEV protease cleavage, and 6xHis tagging
   4900..5388    +  CDS            FUS (fragment): FUS_HUMAN - Also known as TLS. Experimental evidence at protein level: Swiss-Prot protein existence level 1. DNA/RNA-binding protein that plays a role in various cellular processes such as transcription regulation, RNA splicing, RNA transport, DNA repair and damage response (PubMed:27731383). Binds to nascent pre-mRNAs and acts as a molecular mediator between RNA polymerase II and U1 small nuclear ribonucleoprotein thereby coupling transcription and splicing (PubMed:26124092). Binds also its own pre- mRNA and autoregulates its expression; this autoregulation mechanism is mediated by non-sense-
   5398..5415    +  CDS            9xHis (fragment): 9xHis affinity tag
   5425..5474    +  CDS            SET1 (fragment): solubility-enhancement tag derived from T7 phage gene 10B
   5482..5529    +  terminator     T7 terminator: transcription terminator for bacteriophage T7 RNA polymerase
   5566..216     +  rep_origin     f1 ori (across the origin) (sequence partly withheld): f1 bacteriophage origin of replication; arrow indicates direction of (+) strand synthesis
