[The description below was written by a language model from this plasmid's Addgene catalogue record and pLannotate feature annotations shown in this document.]
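Description:
FUS LC 4S->A#2 is a bacterial expression plasmid built on the RPIB backbone, a pET-style T7 vector of about 5.8 kb, for producing a mutant form of the low-complexity (LC) domain of human FUS in E. coli. It is maintained through a ColE1/pMB1-type origin and selected with kanamycin via an aph(3')-Ia resistance gene. The catalogue lists it as high copy, although the feature table also shows the pBR322-derived bom site and a rop gene, which normally moderates copy number. An f1 origin and remnants of the tetracycline resistance gene are also present as backbone carry-over.

The expression cassette consists of a T7 promoter followed directly by a lac operator, the T7 gene 10 ribosome binding site, the coding region and a T7 terminator. A lacI gene with its own promoter is carried on the plasmid, so transcription is repressed until induction with IPTG in a host that supplies T7 RNA polymerase. The insert, made by gene synthesis and roughly 560 bp, encodes the FUS LC region with four serines changed to alanine at positions 70, 84, 89 and 95, described as position subset #2. The record states an N-terminal 6His tag contributed by the backbone. The short annotated match to a His/TEV-site composite tag just upstream of FUS is consistent with this but is too short to confirm a protease site. His-tag-like and T7 gene 10-derived fragments annotated downstream of the insert are probably untranslated backbone sequence, though the record does not say where the reading frame ends.

The associated work examines how polar residues and arginine contribute to FUS phase separation, so this construct most likely provides recombinant protein for testing the role of specific serines in that behaviour.
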