Addgene plasmid #226604: FUS LC 4S->A#2
Purpose: 4 serines to alanine at residue positions 70, 84, 89, 95
Depositing lab: Nicolas Fawzi. Depositing organization: Brown University. Publication: Expanding the molecular grammar of polar residues and arginine in FUS phase separation. Wake N, Weng SL, Zheng T, Wang SH, Kirilenko V, Mittal J, Fawzi NL. Nat Chem Biol. 2025 Jul;21(7):1076-1088. doi: 10.1038/s41589-024-01828-6. Epub 2025 Feb 7. PubMed 39920231.
Backbone
  Vector backbone: RPIB
  Backbone size w/o insert (bp): 5223
  Total vector size (bp): 5780
  Vector type: Bacterial Expression
Growth in bacteria
  Bacterial resistance: Kanamycin, 50 μg/mL
  Growth temperature: 37°C
  Growth strain: DH5alpha
  Copy number: High Copy
Gene/Insert
  Gene/Insert name: FUS LC 4S->A#2
  Species: H. sapiens (human)
  Insert size (bp): 557
  Mutation: 4 serines to alanine in sequence position subset #2
  Entrez Gene: FUS (a.k.a. ALS6, ETM4, FUS1, HNRNPP2, POMP75, TLS, altFUS)
  Promoter: T7
  Tag / fusion protein: 6His (N terminal on backbone)
  Cloning method: Gene Synthesis
  Sequencing primers: 5′ NcoI; 3′ XhoI
Terms and licenses: Academic/Nonprofit Terms; Industry Terms: Not Available to Industry
Depositor comments: Please visit https://doi.org/10.1101/2024.02.15.580391 for bioRxiv preprint.
How to cite: FUS LC 4S->A#2 was a gift from Nicolas Fawzi (Addgene plasmid # 226604 ; http://n2t.net/addgene:226604 ; RRID:Addgene_226604)
