>Addgene plasmid #226604 | FUS LC 4S->A#2 | depositor partial sequence | sequence record 444511 | Insert
CCATGGGCTCTGATAAAATTCATCATCATCATCATCACGAAAATCTTTATTTTCAAGGTATGGCGAGCAA
CGACTACACCCAGCAAGCGACCCAGAGCTACGGTGCGTATCCGACCCAGCCGGGTCAAGGCTACAGCCAG
CAAAGCAGCCAGCCGTATGGTCAGCAAAGCTACAGCGGCTATAGCCAGAGCACCGATACCAGCGGTTACG
GCCAGAGCAGCTACAGCAGCTATGGCCAGAGCCAAAACACCGGTTATGGTACCCAAGCGACCCCGCAAGG
TTATGGTAGCACCGGTGGCTATGGTAGCGCGCAGAGCAGCCAAGCGAGCTACGGCCAGCAAGCGAGCTAT
CCGGGTTATGGTCAACAGCCGGCGCCGAGCAGCACCAGCGGTAGCTACGGTAGCAGCAGCCAGAGCAGCA
GCTACGGTCAGCCGCAAAGCGGCAGCTACAGCCAGCAACCGAGCTATGGTGGCCAGCAACAGAGCTACGG
TCAACAGCAAAGCTATAACCCGCCGCAGGGTTACGGCCAGCAAAACCAATATAACAGCTGACTCGAG
