>Addgene plasmid #226604 | FUS LC 4S->A#2 | depositor partial sequence | sequence record 444719 | FUS LC 4S->A#2 sequence 1320 bps
CCCTCTAGAAATAATTTTGTTTAACTTTAAGAAGGAGATATACCATGGGCTCTGATAAAATTCATCATCA
TCATCATCACGAAAATCTTTATTTTCAAGGTATGGCGAGCAACGACTACACCCAGCAAGCGACCCAGAGC
TACGGTGCGTATCCGACCCAGCCGGGTCAAGGCTACAGCCAGCAAAGCAGCCAGCCGTATGGTCAGCAAA
GCTACAGCGGCTATAGCCAGAGCACCGATACCAGCGGTTACGGCCAGAGCAGCTACAGCAGCTATGGCCA
GAGCCAAAACACCGGTTATGGTACCCAAGCGACCCCGCAAGGTTATGGTAGCACCGGTGGCTATGGTAGC
GCGCAGAGCAGCCAAGCGAGCTACGGCCAGCAAGCGAGCTATCCGGGTTATGGTCAACAGCCGGCGCCGA
GCAGCACCAGCGGTAGCTACGGTAGCAGCAGCCAGAGCAGCAGCTACGGTCAGCCGCAAAGCGGCAGCTA
CAGCCAGCAACCGAGCTATGGTGGCCAGCAACAGAGCTACGGTCAACAGCAAAGCTATAACCCGCCGCAG
GGTTACGGCCAGCAAAACCAATATAACAGCTGACTCGAGCACCACCACCACCACCACTGAGATCCGGCTG
CTAACAAAGCCCGAAAGGAAGCTGAGTTGGCTGCTGCCACCGCTGAGCAATAACTAGCATAACCCCTTGG
GGCCTCTAAACGGGTCTTGAGGGGTTTTTTGCTGAAAGGAGGAACTATATCCGGATTGGCGAATGGG
[124 nt withheld, positions 768-891]
C
[91 nt withheld, positions 893-983]
A
[49 nt withheld, positions 985-1033]
CCTTTGACGTTGGAGTCCACGTTCTTT
[37 nt withheld, positions 1061-1097]
ACCCTATCTCGGTCTATTCTTTTGATTTATAAGGGATTTTGCCGATTTCGGCCTATTGGTTAAAAAATGA
GCTGATTTAACAAAAATTTAACGCGAATTTTAACAAAATATTAACGCTTACAATTTAGGTGGCACTTTTC
GGGGAAATGTGCGCGGAACCCCTATTTGTTTATTTTTCTAAATACATTCAAATATGTATCCGCTCATGAA
TTAATTCTTAGAA
